>Addgene plasmid #119652 | pC0.070 | addgene full sequence | sequence record 237298 | Addgene NGS Result
GTGGCTCTTCAGTGGACGAAAGGGCCTCGTGATACGCCTATTTTTATAGGTTAATGTCATGATAATAATG
GTTTCTTAGACGTCAGGTGGCACTTTTCGGGGAAATGTGCGCGGAACCCCTATTTGTTTATTTTTCTAAA
TACATTCAAATATGTATCCGCTCATGAGACAATAACCCTGATAAATGCTTCAATAATATTGAAAAAGGAA
GAGTATGCGCTCACGCAACTGGTCCAGAACCTTGACCGAACGCAGCGGTGGTAACGGCGCAGTGGCGGTT
TTCATGGCTTGTTATGACTGTTTTTTTTTGGGGTACAGTCTATGCCTCGGGCATCCAAGCAGCAAGCGCG
TTACGCCGTGGGTCGATGTTTGATGTTATGGAGCAGCAACGATGTTACGCAGCAGGGCAGTCGCCCTAAA
ACAAAGTTAAACATCATGAGGGAAGCGGTGATCGCCGAAGTATCGACTCAACTATCAGAGGTAGTTGGCG
TCATCGAGCGCCATCTCGAACCGACGTTGCTGGCCGTACATTTGTACGGCTCCGCAGTGGATGGCGGCCT
GAAGCCACACAGCGATATTGATTTGCTGGTTACGGTGACCGTAAGGCTTGATGAAACAACGCGGCGAGCT
TTGATCAACGACCTTTTGGAAACTTCGGCTTCCCCTGGAGAGAGCGAGATTCTCCGCGCTGTAGAAGTCA
CCATTGTTGTGCACGACGACATCATTCCGTGGCGTTATCCAGCTAAGCGCGAACTGCAATTTGGAGAATG
GCAGCGCAATGACATTCTTGCAGGTATCTTCGAGCCAGCCACGATCGACATTGATCTGGCTATCTTGCTG
ACAAAAGCAAGAGAACATAGCGTTGCCTTGGTAGGTCCAGCGGCGGAGGAACTCTTTGATCCGGTTCCTG
AACAGGATCTATTTGAGGCGCTAAATGAAACCTTAACGCTATGGAACTCGCCGCCCGACTGGGCTGGCGA
TGAGCGAAATGTAGTGCTTACGTTGTCCCGCATTTGGTACAGCGCAGTAACCGGCAAAATCGCGCCGAAG
GATGTCGCTGCCGACTGGGCAATGGAGCGCCTGCCGGCCCAGTATCAGCCCGTCATACTTGAAGCTAGAC
AGGCTTATCTTGGACAAGAAGAAGATCGCTTGGCCTCGCGCGCAGATCAGTTGGAAGAATTTGTCCATTA
CGTAAAAGGCGAGATCACCAAGGTAGTCGGCAAATAACTGTCAGACCAAGTTTACTCATATATACTTTAG
ATTGATTTAAAACTTCATTTTTAATTTAAAAGGATCTAGGTGAAGATCCTTTTTGATAATCTCATGACCA
AAATCCCTTAACGTGAGTTTTCGTTCCACTGAGCGTCAGACCCCGTAGAAAAGATCAAAGGATCTTCTTG
AGATCCTTTTTTTCTGCGCGTAATCTGCTGCTTGCAAACAAAAAAACCACCGCTACCAGCGGTGGTTTGT
TTGCCGGATCAAGAGCTACCAACTCTTTTTCCGAAGGTAACTGGCTTCAGCAGAGCGCAGATACCAAATA
CTGTTCTTCTAGTGTAGCCGTAGTTAGGCCACCACTTCAAGAACTCTGTAGCACCGCCTACATACCTCGC
TCTGCTAATCCTGTTACCAGTGGCTGCTGCCAGTGGCGATAAGTCGTGTCTTACCGGGTTGGACTCAAGA
CGATAGTTACCGGATAAGGCGCAGCGGTCGGGCTGAACGGGGGGTTCGTGCACACAGCCCAGCTTGGAGC
GAACGACCTACACCGAACTGAGATACCTACAGCGTGAGCTATGAGAAAGCGCCACGCTTCCCGAAGGGAG
AAAGGCGGACAGGTATCCGGTAAGCGGCAGGGTCGGAACAGGAGAGCGCACGAGGGAGCTTCCAGGGGGA
AACGCCTGGTATCTTTATAGTCCTGTCGGGTTTCGCCACCTCTGACTTGAGCGTCGATTTTTGTGATGCT
CGTCAGGGGGGCGGAGCCTATGGAAAAACGCCAGCAACGCGGCCTTTTTACGGTTCCTGGCCTTTTGCTG
GCCTTTTGCTCACATGTTCTTTCCTGCGTTATCCCCTGATTCTGTGGATAACCGTATTACCGCCTTTGAG
TGAGCTGATACCGCTCGCCGCAGCCGAACGACCGAGCGCAGCGAGTCAGTGAGCGAGGAAGCGGAAGAGC
GCCCAATACGCAAACCGCCTCTCCCCGCGCGTTGGCCGATTCATTAATCACTCTGTGGTCTCAGCTTAAG
TCAAAAGCCTCCGGTCGGAGGCTTTTGACTTTCGCTTGAGACCACGAA
Features (pLannotate 1.2.2; 7 found; start..end, strand, type, name):
    110..214     +  promoter       AmpR promoter: bla
    205..285     -  CDS            int (fragment): INT2_ECOLX - Protein inferred from homology: Swiss-Prot protein existence level 3. Putative integrase believed to be involved in the insertion of antibiotic resistance genes into plasmids and transposons. From Escherichia coli.
    373..429     +  CDS            GmR (fragment): gentamycin acetyltransferase; aacC1; confers resistance to gentamycin
    436..1224    +  CDS            aadA: S3AD_ECOLX - Experimental evidence at protein level: Swiss-Prot protein existence level 1. Mediates bacterial resistance to the antibiotics streptomycin and spectinomycin. From Escherichia coli.
   1398..1986    +  rep_origin     ori: high-copy-number ColE1/pMB1/pBR322/pUC origin of replication
   2169..2218    +  CDS            lacI (fragment): lac repressor; lacI; The lac repressor binds to the lac operator to inhibit transcription in E. coli. This inhibition can be relieved by adding lactose or isopropyl-β-D-thiogalactopyranoside (IPTG).
   2239..2270    -  terminator     tonB terminator: bidirectional E. coli tonB-P14 transcription terminator
