[The description below was written by a language model from this plasmid's Addgene catalogue record and pLannotate feature annotations shown in this document.]
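Description:
pC0.070 is a Level 0 part plasmid from the CyanoGate modular cloning suite, a toolkit that extends the plant MoClo Golden Gate syntax to the engineering of cyanobacteria. It is built on the pICH41276 acceptor backbone (about 2.2 kb) and is classed as a synthetic biology vector. It is maintained in E. coli at high copy through a ColE1/pMB1/pUC-type origin and selected with spectinomycin, resistance being supplied by an aadA streptomycin/spectinomycin adenylyltransferase gene. The annotated bla-type promoter lies upstream of this marker. The short fragments of an integrase and a gentamicin acetyltransferase gene next to aadA look like non-functional remnants of the integron-derived cassette the marker came from. The small lacI fragment near the cloning site is similarly a partial match rather than a working gene.

The payload is a single very short part of 31 bp, recorded as BBa_B0061 and described as the bidirectional transcription terminator lying between the E. coli yciA and tonA genes. The automated annotation labels the corresponding roughly 30 bp feature as the bidirectional tonB-P14 terminator. The record does not resolve this difference in naming, but both agree that the element is a compact E. coli terminator able to stop transcription from either direction. It was inserted using the type IIS enzyme BpiI, and the sites were destroyed during cloning, as is standard for MoClo Level 0 construction.

As a terminator-position Level 0 module, the plasmid carries no promoter or coding sequence of its own. It serves as a stock component to be combined with promoter, coding and other parts in higher-level Golden Gate assemblies, giving transcription units and multigene constructs for cyanobacterial engineering.
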