Addgene plasmid #119652: pC0.070
Purpose: Level 0 part. Terminator, Bi-directional terminator for yciA/tonA genes from E. coli.
Depositing lab: Alistair McCormick. Depositing organization: University of Edinburgh. Publication: CyanoGate: A Modular Cloning Suite for Engineering Cyanobacteria Based on the Plant MoClo Syntax. Vasudevan R, Gale GAR, Schiavon AA, Puzorjov A, Malin J, Gillespie MD, Vavitsas K, Zulkower V, Wang B, Howe CJ, Lea-Smith DJ, McCormick AJ. Plant Physiol. 2019 May;180(1):39-55. doi: 10.1104/pp.18.01401. Epub 2019 Feb 28. PubMed 30819783.
Backbone
  Vector backbone: pICH41276
  Backbone size w/o insert (bp): 2247
  Vector type: Synthetic Biology
Growth in bacteria
  Bacterial resistance: Spectinomycin, 50 μg/mL
  Growth temperature: 37°C
  Growth strain: DH5alpha
  Copy number: High Copy
Gene/Insert
  Gene/Insert name: BBa_B0061
  Insert size (bp): 31
  Cloning method: Restriction Enzyme; 5′ cloning site BpiI (destroyed during cloning); 3′ cloning site BpiI (destroyed during cloning)
  Sequencing primers: 5′ ttgagtgagctgataccgct; 3′ GTCTCATGAGCGGATACATATTTGAATG
Terms and licenses: Academic/Nonprofit Terms; Industry Terms: Not Available to Industry
Depositor comments: Please visit https://www.biorxiv.org/content/10.1101/426700v1 for bioRxiv preprint.
How to cite: pC0.070 was a gift from Alistair McCormick (Addgene plasmid # 119652 ; http://n2t.net/addgene:119652 ; RRID:Addgene_119652)
