>Addgene plasmid #119652 | pC0.070 | depositor partial sequence | sequence record 226198 | insert
AAGTCAAAAGCCTCCGGTCGGAGGCTTTTGACTTT
